Addgene plasmid #240449: pLenti Blast GRP94 N62Q V5
Purpose: Expresses mutant GRP94 in mammalian cells
Depositing lab: Michael Kastan. Depositing organization: Duke University. Publication: ATM interaction with GRP94 modulates oncogenic receptor expression and signaling and microglial activation. Burrell PE, Fleenor DE, Nicholson OM, Shao C, Kastan MB. Proc Natl Acad Sci U S A. 2025 Dec 30;122(52):e2518589122. doi: 10.1073/pnas.2518589122. Epub 2025 Dec 19. PubMed 41417600.
Backbone
  Vector backbone: pLenti Blast
  Backbone manufacturer: Addgene #125133
  Backbone size w/o insert (bp): 7600
  Total vector size (bp): 10099
  Vector type: Mammalian Expression, Lentiviral
  Selectable markers: Blasticidin
Growth in bacteria
  Bacterial resistance: Ampicillin, 100 μg/mL
  Growth temperature: 37°C
  Growth strain: NEB Stable
  Copy number: High Copy
Gene/Insert
  Gene/Insert name: GRP94 (alt name: Endoplasmin)
  Species: H. sapiens (human)
  Insert size (bp): 2500
  Mutation: changed asparagine 62 to glutamine
  GenBank ID: NM_003299
  Entrez Gene: HSP90B1 (a.k.a. ECGP, GP96, GRP94, HEL-S-125m, HEL35, TRA1)
  Promoter: CMV
  Tag / fusion protein: V5 tag and second KDEL sequence (C terminal on insert)
  Cloning method: Gibson Cloning
  Sequencing primers: 5′ CMV For
Resource information
  A portion of this plasmid was derived from a plasmid made by: Addgene #82130
Terms and licenses: Academic/Nonprofit Terms; Industry Terms: Not Available to Industry
How to cite: pLenti Blast GRP94 N62Q V5 was a gift from Michael Kastan (Addgene plasmid # 240449 ; http://n2t.net/addgene:240449 ; RRID:Addgene_240449)
