[The description below was written by a language model from this plasmid's Addgene catalogue record and pLannotate feature annotations shown in this document.]
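Description:
pLenti Blast GRP94 N62Q V5 is a lentiviral transfer plasmid of about 10.1 kb, built on the pLenti Blast backbone, for expressing a mutant form of human GRP94 (endoplasmin, gene HSP90B1) in mammalian cells. It is propagated in E. coli through a high-copy ColE1/pUC-type origin with ampicillin resistance. An f1 origin and remnants of a lac/T3/T7 cloning region are also present. The viral portion has a third-generation layout. An RSV promoter fused to a truncated HIV-1 5' LTR drives production of the genomic RNA, followed by the Ψ packaging signal with a gag fragment, the Rev response element for Rev-dependent nuclear export, and the cPPT/CTS. A second truncated LTR lies downstream, followed by an SV40 polyadenylation signal and SV40 origin. No packaging or envelope genes are annotated, so these functions must be supplied in trans.

Between the LTRs, the CMV enhancer and promoter drive the GRP94 coding sequence, which carries an asparagine-to-glutamine change at residue 62. According to the record, the C terminus carries a V5 epitope tag followed by a second KDEL sequence. These additions are not annotated separately in the feature table. KDEL is the ER retrieval motif, so repeating it after the tag presumably preserves retention of this ER-resident chaperone. A WPRE after the insert enhances transcript expression. A separate SV40 promoter (with a bacterial EM7 promoter) drives blasticidin S deaminase, allowing blasticidin selection of transduced cells. The construct suits transient or stable expression of a detectable GRP94 point mutant. The associated work concerns the interaction of GRP94 with ATM and its effects on receptor expression and signalling. The record does not state the functional rationale for the N62Q substitution.
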