Features (pLannotate 1.2.2; 29 found; start..end, strand, type, name):
     29..2437    +  CDS            HSP90B1: ENPL_HUMAN - Also known as GRP94, TRA1. Experimental evidence at protein level: Swiss-Prot protein existence level 1. Molecular chaperone that functions in the processing and transport of secreted proteins (By similarity). When associated with CNPY3, required for proper folding of Toll-like receptors (By similarity). Functions in endoplasmic reticulum associated degradation (ERAD) (PubMed:18264092). Has ATPase activity (By similarity). May participate in the unfolding of cytosolic leaderless cargos (lacking the secretion signal sequence) such as the interleukin 1/IL-1 to facilitate their trans
   2550..3138    +  misc_feature   WPRE: woodchuck hepatitis virus posttranscriptional regulatory element
   3194..3523    +  promoter       SV40 promoter: SV40 enhancer and early promoter
   3571..3618    +  promoter       EM7 promoter: synthetic bacterial promoter&nbsp
   3637..4035    +  CDS            BSD: blasticidin S deaminase; Aspergillus terreus BSD; confers resistance to blasticidin
   4052..4189    +  CDS            nef (fragment): NEF_HV1LA - Experimental evidence at protein level: Swiss-Prot protein existence level 1. Extracellular Nef protein targets CD4(+) T-lymphocytes for apoptosis by interacting with CXCR4 surface receptors. From Human immunodeficiency virus type 1 group M subtype B (isolate Lai) (HIV-1).
   4175..4355    +  LTR            5' LTR (truncated): truncated 5' long terminal repeat (LTR) from HIV-1
   4427..4548    +  polyA_signal   SV40 poly(A) signal: SV40 polyadenylation signal
   4588..4723    +  rep_origin     SV40 ori: SV40 origin of replication
   4744..4762    -  promoter       T7 promoter: promoter for bacteriophage T7 RNA polymerase
   4770..4925    +  CDS            lacZα (fragment): LacZα fragment of β-galactosidase; lacZ fragment
   4930..5358    +  rep_origin     f1 ori (sequence partly withheld): f1 bacteriophage origin of replication; arrow indicates direction of (+) strand synthesis
   5411..5515    +  promoter       AmpR promoter: bla
   5516..6376    +  CDS            AmpR: β-lactamase; bla; confers resistance to ampicillin, carbenicillin, and related antibiotics
   6547..7135    +  rep_origin     ori: high-copy-number ColE1/pMB1/pBR322/pUC origin of replication
   7318..7410    +  CDS            lacI (fragment): lac repressor; lacI; The lac repressor binds to the lac operator to inhibit transcription in E. coli. This inhibition can be relieved by adding lactose or isopropyl-β-D-thiogalactopyranoside (IPTG).
   7423..7444    +  protein_bind   CAP binding site: CAP binding activates transcription in the presence of cAMP. E. coli catabolite activator protein
   7459..7489    +  promoter       lac promoter: promoter for the E. coli lac operon
   7497..7513    +  protein_bind   lac operator: The lac repressor binds to the lac operator to inhibit transcription in E. coli. This inhibition can be relieved by adding lactose or isopropyl-β-D-thiogalactopyranoside (IPTG). lac repressor encoded by lacI
   7558..7576    +  promoter       T3 promoter: promoter for bacteriophage T3 RNA polymerase
   7604..7830    +  promoter       RSV promoter: Rous sarcoma virus enhancer/promoter
   7831..8011    +  LTR            5' LTR (truncated): truncated 5' long terminal repeat (LTR) from HIV-1
   8058..8183    +  misc_feature   HIV-1 Ψ: packaging signal of human immunodeficiency virus type 1
   8167..8530    +  CDS            HIV-1 gag (fragment): gag protein from human immunodeficiency virus 1; gag
   8676..8909    +  misc_feature   RRE: The Rev response element (RRE) of HIV-1 allows for Rev-dependent mRNA export from the nucleus to the cytoplasm.
   9286..9386    +  CDS            Rev (fragment): human immunodeficiency virus 1 (HIV-1) Rev protein; rev; enhances nuclear export of unspliced and incompletely spliced viral mRNAs
   9405..9521    +  misc_feature   cPPT/CTS: central polypurine tract and central termination sequence of HIV-1
   9544..9847    +  enhancer       CMV enhancer: human cytomegalovirus immediate early enhancer
   9848..10051   +  promoter       CMV promoter: human cytomegalovirus (CMV) immediate early promoter
>Addgene plasmid #240449 | pLenti Blast GRP94 N62Q V5 | addgene full sequence | sequence record 478381 | Addgene NGS Result
GACCTCCATAGAAGACACCGACTCTAGAATGAGGGCCCTGTGGGTGCTGGGCCTCTGCTGCGTCCTGCTG
ACCTTCGGGTCGGTCAGAGCTGACGATGAAGTTGATGTGGATGGTACAGTAGAAGAGGATCTGGGTAAAA
GTAGAGAAGGATCAAGGACGGATGATGAAGTAGTACAGAGAGAGGAAGAAGCTATTCAGTTGGATGGATT
ACAGGCATCACAAATAAGAGAACTTAGAGAGAAGTCGGAAAAGTTTGCCTTCCAAGCCGAAGTTAACAGA
ATGATGAAACTTATCATCAATTCATTGTATAAAAATAAAGAGATTTTCCTGAGAGAACTGATTTCAAATG
CTTCTGATGCTTTAGATAAGATAAGGCTAATATCACTGACTGATGAAAATGCTCTTTCTGGAAATGAGGA
ACTAACAGTCAAAATTAAGTGTGATAAGGAGAAGAACCTGCTGCATGTCACAGACACCGGTGTAGGAATG
ACCAGAGAAGAGTTGGTTAAAAACCTTGGTACCATAGCCAAATCTGGGACAAGCGAGTTTTTAAACAAAA
TGACTGAAGCACAGGAAGATGGCCAGTCAACTTCTGAATTGATTGGCCAGTTTGGTGTCGGTTTCTATTC
CGCCTTCCTTGTAGCAGATAAGGTTATTGTCACTTCAAAACACAACAACGATACCCAGCACATCTGGGAG
TCTGACTCCAATGAATTTTCTGTAATTGCTGACCCAAGAGGAAACACTCTAGGACGGGGAACGACAATTA
CCCTTGTCTTAAAAGAAGAAGCATCTGATTACCTTGAATTGGATACAATTAAAAATCTCGTCAAAAAATA
TTCACAGTTCATAAACTTTCCTATTTATGTATGGAGCAGCAAGACTGAAACTGTTGAGGAGCCCATGGAG
GAAGAAGAAGCAGCCAAAGAAGAGAAAGAAGAATCTGATGATGAAGCTGCAGTAGAGGAAGAAGAAGAAG
AAAAGAAACCAAAGACTAAAAAAGTTGAAAAAACTGTCTGGGACTGGGAACTTATGAATGATATCAAACC
AATATGGCAGAGACCATCAAAAGAAGTAGAAGAAGATGAATACAAAGCTTTCTACAAATCATTTTCAAAG
GAAAGTGATGACCCCATGGCTTATATTCACTTTACTGCTGAAGGGGAAGTTACCTTCAAATCAATTTTAT
TTGTACCCACATCTGCTCCACGTGGTCTGTTTGACGAATATGGATCTAAAAAGAGCGATTACATTAAGCT
CTATGTGCGCCGTGTATTCATCACAGACGACTTCCATGATATGATGCCTAAATACCTCAATTTTGTCAAG
GGTGTGGTGGACTCAGATGATCTCCCCTTGAATGTTTCCCGCGAGACTCTTCAGCAACATAAACTGCTTA
AGGTGATTAGGAAGAAGCTTGTTCGTAAAACGCTGGACATGATCAAGAAGATTGCTGATGATAAATACAA
TGATACTTTTTGGAAAGAATTTGGTACCAACATCAAGCTTGGTGTGATTGAAGACCACTCGAATCGAACA
CGTCTTGCTAAACTTCTTAGGTTCCAGTCTTCTCATCATCCAACTGACATTACTAGCCTAGACCAGTATG
TGGAAAGAATGAAGGAAAAACAAGACAAAATCTACTTCATGGCTGGGTCCAGCAGAAAAGAGGCTGAATC
TTCTCCATTTGTTGAGCGACTTCTGAAAAAGGGCTATGAAGTTATTTACCTCACAGAACCTGTGGATGAA
TACTGTATTCAGGCCCTTCCCGAATTTGATGGGAAGAGGTTCCAGAATGTTGCCAAGGAAGGAGTGAAGT
TCGATGAAAGTGAGAAAACTAAGGAGAGTCGTGAAGCAGTTGAGAAAGAATTTGAGCCTCTGCTGAATTG
GATGAAAGATAAAGCCCTTAAGGACAAGATTGAAAAGGCTGTGGTGTCTCAGCGCCTGACAGAATCTCCG
TGTGCTTTGGTGGCCAGCCAGTACGGATGGTCTGGCAACATGGAGAGAATCATGAAAGCACAAGCGTACC
AAACGGGCAAGGACATCTCTACAAATTACTATGCGAGTCAGAAGAAAACATTTGAAATTAATCCCAGACA
CCCGCTGATCAGAGACATGCTTCGACGAATTAAGGAAGATGAAGATGATAAAACAGTTTTGGATCTTGCT
GTGGTTTTGTTTGAAACAGCAACGCTTCGGTCAGGGTATCTTTTACCAGACACTAAAGCATATGGAGATA
GAATAGAAAGAATGCTTCGCCTCAGTTTGAACATTGACCCTGATGCAAAGGTGGAAGAAGAGCCTGAAGA
AGAACCTGAAGAGACAGCAGAAGACACAACAGAAGACACAGAGCAAGACGAAGATGAAGAAATGGATGTG
GGAACAGATGAAGAAGAAGAAACAGCAAAGGAATCTACAGCTGAAAAAGATGAATTGTGCAGAGTGGTCA
ACAGCAACTCTGGCAAGCCCATCCCCAACCCCCTGCTGGGCCTGGACAGCACCAAGGACGAGCTGTGATC
TAGAGGATCCACCGGTCGGCCGTGTCGACAATCAACCTCTGGATTACAAAATTTGTGAAAGATTGACTGG
TATTCTTAACTATGTTGCTCCTTTTACGCTATGTGGATACGCTGCTTTAATGCCTTTGTATCATGCTATT
GCTTCCCGTATGGCTTTCATTTTCTCCTCCTTGTATAAATCCTGGTTGCTGTCTCTTTATGAGGAGTTGT
GGCCCGTTGTCAGGCAACGTGGCGTGGTGTGCACTGTGTTTGCTGACGCAACCCCCACTGGTTGGGGCAT
TGCCACCACCTGTCAGCTCCTTTCCGGGACTTTCGCTTTCCCCCTCCCTATTGCCACGGCGGAACTCATC
GCCGCCTGCCTTGCCCGCTGCTGGACAGGGGCTCGGCTGTTGGGCACTGACAATTCCGTGGTGTTGTCGG
GGAAGCTGACGTCCTTTCCATGGCTGCTCGCCTGTGTTGCCACCTGGATTCTGCGCGGGACGTCCTTCTG
CTACGTCCCTTCGGCCCTCAATCCAGCGGACCTTCCTTCCCGCGGCCTGCTGCCGGCTCTGCGGCCTCTT
CCGCGTCTTCGCCTTCGCCCTCAGACGAGTCGGATCTCCCTTTGGGCCGCCTCCCCGCCTGGAATTCTGC
AGATATCCGGTTAGTAATGAGTTTGGAATTAATTCTGTGGAATGTGTGTCAGTTAGGGTGTGGAAAGTCC
CCAGGCTCCCCAGCAGGCAGAAGTATGCAAAGCATGCATCTCAATTAGTCAGCAACCAGGTGTGGAAAGT
CCCCAGGCTCCCCAGCAGGCAGAAGTATGCAAAGCATGCATCTCAATTAGTCAGCAACCATAGTCCCGCC
CCTAACTCCGCCCATCCCGCCCCTAACTCCGCCCAGTTCCGCCCATTCTCCGCCCCATGGCTGACTAATT
TTTTTTATTTATGCAGAGGCCGAGGCCGCCTCTGCCTCTGAGCTATTCCAGAAGTAGTGAGGAGGCTTTT
TTGGAGGCCTAGGCTTTTGCAAAAAGCTCCCGGGAGCTTGTATATCCATTTTCGGATCTGATCAGCACGT
GTTGACAATTAATCATCGGCATAGTATATCGGCATAGTATAATACGACAAGGTGAGGAACTAAACCATGG
CCAAGCCTTTGTCTCAAGAAGAATCCACCCTCATTGAAAGAGCAACGGCTACAATCAACAGCATCCCCAT
CTCTGAAGACTACAGCGTCGCCAGCGCAGCTCTCTCTAGCGACGGCCGCATCTTCACTGGTGTCAATGTA
TATCATTTTACTGGGGGACCTTGTGCAGAACTCGTGGTGCTGGGCACTGCTGCTGCTGCGGCAGCTGGCA
ACCTGACTTGTATCGTCGCGATCGGAAATGAGAACAGGGGCATCTTGAGCCCCTGCGGACGGTGCCGACA
GGTGCTTCTCGATCTGCATCCTGGGATCAAAGCCATAGTGAAGGACAGTGATGGACAGCCGACGGCAGTT
GGGATTCGTGAATTGCTGCCCTCTGGTTATGTGTGGGAGGGCTAAGCACAATTCGAGCTCGGTACCTTTA
AGACCAATGACTTACAAGGCAGCTGTAGATCTTAGCCACTTTTTAAAAGAAAAGGGGGGACTGGAAGGGC
TAGCTCACTCCCAACGAAGACAAGATCTGCTTTTTGCTTGTACTGGGTCTCTCTGGTTAGACCAGATCTG
AGCCTGGGAGCTCTCTGGCTAACTAGGGAACCCACTGCTTAAGCCTCAATAAAGCTTGCCTTGAGTGCTT
CAAGTAGTGTGTGCCCGTCTGTTGTGTGACTCTGGTAACTAGAGATCCCTCAGACCCTTTTAGTCAGTGT
GGAAAATCTCTAGCAGTAGTAGTTCATGTCATCTTATTATTCAGTATTTATAACTTGCAAAGAAATGAAT
ATCAGAGAGTGAGAGGAACTTGTTTATTGCAGCTTATAATGGTTACAAATAAAGCAATAGCATCACAAAT
TTCACAAATAAAGCATTTTTTTCACTGCATTCTAGTTGTGGTTTGTCCAAACTCATCAATGTATCTTATC
ATGTCTGGCTCTAGCTATCCCGCCCCTAACTCCGCCCATCCCGCCCCTAACTCCGCCCAGTTCCGCCCAT
TCTCCGCCCCATGGCTGACTAATTTTTTTTATTTATGCAGAGGCCGAGGCCGCCTCGGCCTCTGAGCTAT
TCCAGAAGTAGTGAGGAGGCTTTTTTGGAGGCCTAGGGACGTACCCAATTCGCCCTATAGTGAGTCGTAT
TACGCGCGCTCACTGGCCGTCGTTTTACAACGTCGTGACTGGGAAAACCCTGGCGTTACCCAACTTAATC
GCCTTGCAGCACATCCCCCTTTCGCCAGCTGGCGTAATAGCGAAGAGGCCCGCACCGATCGCCCTTCCCA
ACAGTTGCGCAGCCTGAATGGCGAATGGG
[124 nt withheld, positions 4930-5053]
C
[91 nt withheld, positions 5055-5145]
A
[49 nt withheld, positions 5147-5195]
CCTTTGACGTTGGAGTCCACGTTCTTT
[37 nt withheld, positions 5223-5259]
ACCCTATCTCGGTCTATTCTTTTGATTTATAAGGGATTTTGCCGATTTCGGCCTATTGGTTAAAAAATGA
GCTGATTTAACAAAAATTTAACGCGAATTTTAACAAAATATTAACGCTTACAATTTAGGTGGCACTTTTC
GGGGAAATGTGCGCGGAACCCCTATTTGTTTATTTTTCTAAATACATTCAAATATGTATCCGCTCATGAG
ACAATAACCCTGATAAATGCTTCAATAATATTGAAAAAGGAAGAGTATGAGTATTCAACATTTCCGTGTC
GCCCTTATTCCCTTTTTTGCGGCATTTTGCCTTCCTGTTTTTGCTCACCCAGAAACGCTGGTGAAAGTAA
AAGATGCTGAAGATCAGTTGGGTGCACGAGTGGGTTACATCGAACTGGATCTCAACAGCGGTAAGATCCT
TGAGAGTTTTCGCCCCGAAGAACGTTTTCCAATGATGAGCACTTTTAAAGTTCTGCTATGTGGCGCGGTA
TTATCCCGTATTGACGCCGGGCAAGAGCAACTCGGTCGCCGCATACACTATTCTCAGAATGACTTGGTTG
AGTACTCACCAGTCACAGAAAAGCATCTTACGGATGGCATGACAGTAAGAGAATTATGCAGTGCTGCCAT
AACCATGAGTGATAACACTGCGGCCAACTTACTTCTGACAACGATCGGAGGACCGAAGGAGCTAACCGCT
TTTTTGCACAACATGGGGGATCATGTAACTCGCCTTGATCGTTGGGAACCGGAGCTGAATGAAGCCATAC
CAAACGACGAGCGTGACACCACGATGCCTGTAGCAATGGCAACAACGTTGCGCAAACTATTAACTGGCGA
ACTACTTACTCTAGCTTCCCGGCAACAATTAATAGACTGGATGGAGGCGGATAAAGTTGCAGGACCACTT
CTGCGCTCGGCCCTTCCGGCTGGCTGGTTTATTGCTGATAAATCTGGAGCCGGTGAGCGTGGGTCTCGCG
GTATCATTGCAGCACTGGGGCCAGATGGTAAGCCCTCCCGTATCGTAGTTATCTACACGACGGGGAGTCA
GGCAACTATGGATGAACGAAATAGACAGATCGCTGAGATAGGTGCCTCACTGATTAAGCATTGGTAACTG
TCAGACCAAGTTTACTCATATATACTTTAGATTGATTTAAAACTTCATTTTTAATTTAAAAGGATCTAGG
TGAAGATCCTTTTTGATAATCTCATGACCAAAATCCCTTAACGTGAGTTTTCGTTCCACTGAGCGTCAGA
CCCCGTAGAAAAGATCAAAGGATCTTCTTGAGATCCTTTTTTTCTGCGCGTAATCTGCTGCTTGCAAACA
AAAAAACCACCGCTACCAGCGGTGGTTTGTTTGCCGGATCAAGAGCTACCAACTCTTTTTCCGAAGGTAA
CTGGCTTCAGCAGAGCGCAGATACCAAATACTGTTCTTCTAGTGTAGCCGTAGTTAGGCCACCACTTCAA
GAACTCTGTAGCACCGCCTACATACCTCGCTCTGCTAATCCTGTTACCAGTGGCTGCTGCCAGTGGCGAT
AAGTCGTGTCTTACCGGGTTGGACTCAAGACGATAGTTACCGGATAAGGCGCAGCGGTCGGGCTGAACGG
GGGGTTCGTGCACACAGCCCAGCTTGGAGCGAACGACCTACACCGAACTGAGATACCTACAGCGTGAGCT
ATGAGAAAGCGCCACGCTTCCCGAAGGGAGAAAGGCGGACAGGTATCCGGTAAGCGGCAGGGTCGGAACA
GGAGAGCGCACGAGGGAGCTTCCAGGGGGAAACGCCTGGTATCTTTATAGTCCTGTCGGGTTTCGCCACC
TCTGACTTGAGCGTCGATTTTTGTGATGCTCGTCAGGGGGGCGGAGCCTATGGAAAAACGCCAGCAACGC
GGCCTTTTTACGGTTCCTGGCCTTTTGCTGGCCTTTTGCTCACATGTTCTTTCCTGCGTTATCCCCTGAT
TCTGTGGATAACCGTATTACCGCCTTTGAGTGAGCTGATACCGCTCGCCGCAGCCGAACGACCGAGCGCA
GCGAGTCAGTGAGCGAGGAAGCGGAAGAGCGCCCAATACGCAAACCGCCTCTCCCCGCGCGTTGGCCGAT
TCATTAATGCAGCTGGCACGACAGGTTTCCCGACTGGAAAGCGGGCAGTGAGCGCAACGCAATTAATGTG
AGTTAGCTCACTCATTAGGCACCCCAGGCTTTACACTTTATGCTTCCGGCTCGTATGTTGTGTGGAATTG
TGAGCGGATAACAATTTCACACAGGAAACAGCTATGACCATGATTACGCCAAGCGCGCAATTAACCCTCA
CTAAAGGGAACAAAAGCTGGAGCTGCAAGCTTAATGTAGTCTTATGCAATACTCTTGTAGTCTTGCAACA
TGGTAACGATGAGTTAGCAACATGCCTTACAAGGAGAGAAAAAGCACCGTGCATGCCGATTGGTGGAAGT
AAGGTGGTACGATCGTGCCTTATTAGGAAGGCAACAGACGGGTCTGACATGGATTGGACGAACCACTGAA
TTGCCGCATTGCAGAGATATTGTATTTAAGTGCCTAGCTCGATACATAAACGGGTCTCTCTGGTTAGACC
AGATCTGAGCCTGGGAGCTCTCTGGCTAACTAGGGAACCCACTGCTTAAGCCTCAATAAAGCTTGCCTTG
AGTGCTTCAAGTAGTGTGTGCCCGTCTGTTGTGTGACTCTGGTAACTAGAGATCCCTCAGACCCTTTTAG
TCAGTGTGGAAAATCTCTAGCAGTGGCGCCCGAACAGGGACTTGAAAGCGAAAGGGAAACCAGAGGAGCT
CTCTCGACGCAGGACTCGGCTTGCTGAAGCGCGCACGGCAAGAGGCGAGGGGCGGCGACTGGTGAGTACG
CCAAAAATTTTGACTAGCGGAGGCTAGAAGGAGAGAGATGGGTGCGAGAGCGTCAGTATTAAGCGGGGGA
GAATTAGATCGCGATGGGAAAAAATTCGGTTAAGGCCAGGGGGAAAGAAAAAATATAAATTAAAACATAT
AGTATGGGCAAGCAGGGAGCTAGAACGATTCGCAGTTAATCCTGGCCTGTTAGAAACATCAGAAGGCTGT
AGACAAATACTGGGACAGCTACAACCATCCCTTCAGACAGGATCAGAAGAACTTAGATCATTATATAATA
CAGTAGCAACCCTCTATTGTGTGCATCAAAGGATAGAGATAAAAGACACCAAGGAAGCTTTAGACAAGAT
AGAGGAAGAGCAAAACAAAAGTAAGACCACCGCACAGCAAGCGGCCGCTGATCTTCAGACCTGGAGGAGG
AGATATGAGGGACAATTGGAGAAGTGAATTATATAAATATAAAGTAGTAAAAATTGAACCATTAGGAGTA
GCACCCACCAAGGCAAAGAGAAGAGTGGTGCAGAGAGAAAAAAGAGCAGTGGGAATAGGAGCTTTGTTCC
TTGGGTTCTTGGGAGCAGCAGGAAGCACTATGGGCGCAGCGTCAATGACGCTGACGGTACAGGCCAGACA
ATTATTGTCTGGTATAGTGCAGCAGCAGAACAATTTGCTGAGGGCTATTGAGGCGCAACAGCATCTGTTG
CAACTCACAGTCTGGGGCATCAAGCAGCTCCAGGCAAGAATCCTGGCTGTGGAAAGATACCTAAAGGATC
AACAGCTCCTGGGGATTTGGGGTTGCTCTGGAAAACTCATTTGCACCACTGCTGTGCCTTGGAATGCTAG
TTGGAGTAATAAATCTCTGGAACAGATTTGGAATCACACGACCTGGATGGAGTGGGACAGAGAAATTAAC
AATTACACAAGCTTAATACACTCCTTAATTGAAGAATCGCAAAACCAGCAAGAAAAGAATGAACAAGAAT
TATTGGAATTAGATAAATGGGCAAGTTTGTGGAATTGGTTTAACATAACAAATTGGCTGTGGTATATAAA
ATTATTCATAATGATAGTAGGAGGCTTGGTAGGTTTAAGAATAGTTTTTGCTGTACTTTCTATAGTGAAT
AGAGTTAGGCAGGGATATTCACCATTATCGTTTCAGACCCACCTCCCAACCCCGAGGGGACCCGACAGGC
CCGAAGGAATAGAAGAAGAAGGTGGAGAGAGAGACAGAGACAGATCCATTCGATTAGTGAACGGATCTCG
ACGGTATCGGTTAACTTTTAAAAGAAAAGGGGGGATTGGGGGGTACAGTGCAGGGGAAAGAATAGTAGAC
ATAATAGCAACAGACATACAAACTAAAGAATTACAAAAACAAATTACAAAATTCAAAATTTTATCGATAA
GCTTGGGAGTTCCGCGTTACATAACTTACGGTAAATGGCCCGCCTGGCTGACCGCCCAACGACCCCCGCC
CATTGACGTCAATAATGACGTATGTTCCCATAGTAACGCCAATAGGGACTTTCCATTGACGTCAATGGGT
GGAGTATTTACGGTAAACTGCCCACTTGGCAGTACATCAAGTGTATCATATGCCAAGTACGCCCCCTATT
GACGTCAATGACGGTAAATGGCCCGCCTGGCATTATGCCCAGTACATGACCTTATGGGACTTTCCTACTT
GGCAGTACATCTACGTATTAGTCATCGCTATTACCATGGTGATGCGGTTTTGGCAGTACATCAATGGGCG
TGGATAGCGGTTTGACTCACGGGGATTTCCAAGTCTCCACCCCATTGACGTCAATGGGAGTTTGTTTTGG
CACCAAAATCAACGGGACTTTCCAAAATGTCGTAACAACTCCGCCCCATTGACGCAAATGGGCGGTAGGC
GTGTACGGTGGGAGGTCTATATAAGCAGAGCTCGTTTAGTGAACCGTCAGATCGCCTGGAGACGCCATCC
ACGCTGTTTT
